>Addgene plasmid #121946 | pCAG-AkCas12b-2AeGFP | depositor full sequence | sequence record 232178 | pCAG-AkCas12b-2AeGFP sequence 8749 bps
ACGCGTTGACATTGATTATTGACTAGTTATTAATAGTAATCAATTACGGGGTCATTAGTTCATAGCCCAT
ATATGGAGTTCCGCGTTACATAACTTACGGTAAATGGCCCGCCTGGCTGACCGCCCAACGACCCCCGCCC
ATTGACGTCAATAATGACGTATGTTCCCATAGTAACGCCAATAGGGACTTTCCATTGACGTCAATGGGTG
GACTATTTACGGTAAACTGCCCACTTGGCAGTACATCAAGTGTATCATATGCCAAGTACGCCCCCTATTG
ACGTCAATGACGGTAAATGGCCCGCCTGGCATTATGCCCAGTACATGACCTTATGGGACTTTCCTACTTG
GCAGTACATCTACGTATTAGTCATCGCTATTACCATGGGTCGAGGTGAGCCCCACGTTCTGCTTCACTCT
CCCCATCTCCCCCCCCTCCCCACCCCCAATTTTGTATTTATTTATTTTTTAATTATTTTGTGCAGCGATG
GGGGCGGGGGGGGGGGGGGCGCGCGCCAGGCGGGGCGGGGCGGGGCGAGGGGCGGGGCGGGGCGAGGCGG
AGAGGTGCGGCGGCAGCCAATCAGAGCGGCGCGCTCCGAAAGTTTCCTTTTATGGCGAGGCGGCGGCGGC
GGCGGCCCTATAAAAAGCGAAGCGCGCGGCGGGCGGGAGTCGCTGCGTTGCCTTCGCCCCGTGCCCCGCT
CCGCGCCGCCTCGCGCCGCCCGCCCCGGCTCTGACTGACCGCGTTACTCCCACAGGTGAGCGGGCGGGAC
GGCCCTTCTCCTCCGGGCTGTAATTAGCGCTTGGTTTAATGACGGCTCGTTTCTTTTCTGTGGCTGCGTG
AAAGCCTTAAAGGGCTCCGGGAGGGCCCTTTGTGCGGGGGGGAGCGGCTCGGGGGGTGCGTGCGTGTGTG
TGTGCGTGGGGAGCGCCGCGTGCGGCCCGCGCTGCCCGGCGGCTGTGAGCGCTGCGGGCGCGGCGCGGGG
CTTTGTGCGCTCCGCGTGTGCGCGAGGGGAGCGCGGCCGGGGGCGGTGCCCCGCGGTGCGGGGGGGCTGC
GAGGGGAACAAAGGCTGCGTGCGGGGTGTGTGCGTGGGGGGGTGAGCAGGGGGTGTGGGCGCGGCGGTCG
GGCTGTAACCCCCCCCTGCACCCCCCTCCCCGAGTTGCTGAGCACGGCCCGGCTTCGGGTGCGGGGCTCC
GTACGGGGCGTGGCGCGGGGCTCGCCGTGCCGGGCGGGGGGTGGCGGCAGGTGGGGGTGCCGGGCGGGGC
GGGGCCGCCTCGGGCCGGGGAGGGCTCGGGGGAGGGGCGCGGCGGCCCCCGGAGCGCCGGCGGCTGTCGA
GGCGCGGCGAGCCGCAGCCATTGCCTTTTATGGTAATCGTGCGAGAGGGCGCAGGGACTTCCTTTGTCCC
AAATCTGTGCGGAGCCGAAATCTGGGAGGCGCCGCCGCACCCCCTCTAGCGGGCGCGGGGCGAAGCGGTG
CGGCGCCGGCAGGAAGGAAATGGGCGGGGAGGGCCTTCGTGCGTCGCCGCGCCGCCGTCCCCTTCTCCAT
CTCCAGCCTCGGGGCTGTCCGCAGGGGGACGGCTGCCTTCGGGGGGGACGGGGCAGGGCGGGGTTCGGCT
TCTGGCGTGTGACCGGCGGCTCTAGCGCCTCTGCTAACCATGTTCATGCCTTCTTCTTTTTCCTACAGCT
CCTGGGCAACGTGCTGGTTATTGTGCTGTCTCATCATTTTGGCAAAGCTAGTGAATTCTAATACGACTCA
CTATAGGCCGCCACCATGTACCCTTATGATGTTCCAGATTATGCCGGATACCCATACGATGTCCCTGACT
ATGCAGGCTCCTACCCTTATGACGTCCCAGACTACGCCACCGGTCCCAAGAAGAAGAGGAAGGTTCCCGG
GATGGCCGTGAAGAGCATCAAGGTGAAGCTGCGCCTGAGCGAGTGCCCCGACATCCTGGCCGGCATGTGG
CAGCTGCACCGCGCCACCAACGCCGGCGTGCGCTACTACACCGAGTGGGTGAGCCTGATGCGCCAGGAGA
TCCTGTACAGCCGCGGCCCCGACGGCGGCCAGCAGTGCTACATGACCGCCGAGGACTGCCAGCGCGAGCT
GCTGCGCCGCCTGCGCAACCGCCAGCTGCACAACGGCCGCCAGGACCAGCCCGGCACCGACGCCGACCTG
CTGGCCATCAGCCGCCGCCTGTACGAGATCCTGGTGCTGCAGAGCATCGGCAAGCGCGGCGACGCCCAGC
AGATCGCCAGCAGCTTCCTGAGCCCCCTGGTGGACCCCAACAGCAAGGGCGGCCGCGGCGAGGCCAAGAG
CGGCCGCAAGCCCGCCTGGCAGAAGATGCGCGACCAGGGCGACCCCCGCTGGGTGGCCGCCCGCGAGAAG
TACGAGCAGCGCAAGGCCGTGGACCCCAGCAAGGAGATCCTGAACAGCCTGGACGCCCTGGGCCTGCGCC
CCCTGTTCGCCGTGTTCACCGAGACCTACCGCAGCGGCGTGGACTGGAAGCCCCTGGGCAAGAGCCAGGG
CGTGCGCACCTGGGACCGCGACATGTTCCAGCAGGCCCTGGAGCGCCTGATGAGCTGGGAGAGCTGGAAC
CGCCGCGTGGGCGAGGAGTACGCCCGCCTGTTCCAGCAGAAGATGAAGTTCGAGCAGGAGCACTTCGCCG
AGCAGAGCCACCTGGTGAAGCTGGCCCGCGCCCTGGAGGCCGACATGCGCGCCGCCAGCCAGGGCTTCGA
GGCCAAGCGCGGCACCGCCCACCAGATCACCCGCCGCGCCCTGCGCGGCGCCGACCGCGTGTTCGAGATC
TGGAAGAGCATCCCCGAGGAGGCCCTGTTCAGCCAGTACGACGAGGTGATCCGCCAGGTGCAGGCCGAGA
AGCGCCGCGACTTCGGCAGCCACGACCTGTTCGCCAAGCTGGCCGAGCCCAAGTACCAGCCCCTGTGGCG
CGCCGACGAGACCTTCCTGACCCGCTACGCCCTGTACAACGGCGTGCTGCGCGACCTGGAGAAGGCCCGC
CAGTTCGCCACCTTCACCCTGCCCGACGCCTGCGTGAACCCCATCTGGACCCGCTTCGAGAGCAGCCAGG
GCAGCAACCTGCACAAGTACGAGTTCCTGTTCGACCACCTGGGCCCCGGCCGCCACGCCGTGCGCTTCCA
GCGCCTGCTGGTGGTGGAGAGCGAGGGCGCCAAGGAGCGCGACAGCGTGGTGGTGCCCGTGGCCCCCAGC
GGCCAGCTGGACAAGCTGGTGCTGCGCGAGGAGGAGAAGAGCAGCGTGGCCCTGCACCTGCACGACACCG
CCCGCCCCGACGGCTTCATGGCCGAGTGGGCCGGCGCCAAGCTGCAGTACGAGCGCAGCACCCTGGCCCG
CAAGGCCCGCCGCGACAAGCAGGGCATGCGCAGCTGGCGCCGCCAGCCCAGCATGCTGATGAGCGCCGCC
CAGATGCTGGAGGACGCCAAGCAGGCCGGCGACGTGTACCTGAACATCAGCGTGCGCGTGAAGAGCCCCA
GCGAGGTGCGCGGCCAGCGCCGCCCCCCCTACGCCGCCCTGTTCCGCATCGACGACAAGCAGCGCCGCGT
GACCGTGAACTACAACAAGCTGAGCGCCTACCTGGAGGAGCACCCCGACAAGCAGATCCCCGGCGCCCCC
GGCCTGCTGAGCGGCCTGCGCGTGATGAGCGTGGACCTGGGCCTGCGCACCAGCGCCAGCATCAGCGTGT
TCCGCGTGGCCAAGAAGGAGGAGGTGGAGGCCCTGGGCGACGGCCGCCCCCCCCACTACTACCCCATCCA
CGGCACCGACGACCTGGTGGCCGTGCACGAGCGCAGCCACCTGATCCAGATGCCCGGCGAGACCGAGACC
AAGCAGCTGCGCAAGCTGCGCGAGGAGCGCCAGGCCGTGCTGCGCCCCCTGTTCGCCCAGCTGGCCCTGC
TGCGCCTGCTGGTGCGCTGCGGCGCCGCCGACGAGCGCATCCGCACCCGCAGCTGGCAGCGCCTGACCAA
GCAGGGCCGCGAGTTCACCAAGCGCCTGACCCCCAGCTGGCGCGAGGCCCTGGAGCTGGAGCTGACCCGC
CTGGAGGCCTACTGCGGCCGCGTGCCCGACGACGAGTGGAGCCGCATCGTGGACCGCACCGTGATCGCCC
TGTGGCGCCGCATGGGCAAGCAGGTGCGCGACTGGCGCAAGCAGGTGAAGAGCGGCGCCAAGGTGAAGGT
GAAGGGCTACCAGCTGGACGTGGTGGGCGGCAACAGCCTGGCCCAGATCGACTACCTGGAGCAGCAGTAC
AAGTTCCTGCGCCGCTGGAGCTTCTTCGCCCGCGCCAGCGGCCTGGTGGTGCGCGCCGACCGCGAGAGCC
ACTTCGCCGTGGCCCTGCGCCAGCACATCGAGAACGCCAAGCGCGACCGCCTGAAGAAGCTGGCCGACCG
CATCCTGATGGAGGCCCTGGGCTACGTGTACGAGGCCAGCGGCCCCCGCGAGGGCCAGTGGACCGCCCAG
CACCCCCCCTGCCAGCTGATCATCCTGGAGGAGCTGAGCGCCTACCGCTTCAGCGACGACCGCCCCCCCA
GCGAGAACAGCAAGCTGATGGCCTGGGGCCACCGCGGCATCCTGGAGGAGCTGGTGAACCAGGCCCAGGT
GCACGACGTGCTGGTGGGCACCGTGTACGCCGCCTTCAGCAGCCGCTTCGACGCCCGCACCGGCGCCCCC
GGCGTGCGCTGCCGCCGCGTGCCCGCCCGCTTCGTGGGCGCCACCGTGGACGACAGCCTGCCCCTGTGGC
TGACCGAGTTCCTGGACAAGCACCGCCTGGACAAGAACCTGCTGCGCCCCGACGACGTGATCCCCACCGG
CGAGGGCGAGTTCCTGGTGAGCCCCTGCGGCGAGGAGGCCGCCCGCGTGCGCCAGGTGCACGCCGACATC
AACGCCGCCCAGAACCTGCAGCGCCGCCTGTGGCAGAACTTCGACATCACCGAGCTGCGCCTGCGCTGCG
ACGTGAAGATGGGCGGCGAGGGCACCGTGCTGGTGCCCCGCGTGAACAACGCCCGCGCCAAGCAGCTGTT
CGGCAAGAAGGTGCTGGTGAGCCAGGACGGCGTGACCTTCTTCGAGCGCAGCCAGACCGGCGGCAAGCCC
CACAGCGAGAAGCAGACCGACCTGACCGACAAGGAGCTGGAGCTGATCGCCGAGGCCGACGAGGCCCGCG
CCAAGAGCGTGGTGCTGTTCCGCGACCCCAGCGGCCACATCGGCAAGGGCCACTGGATCCGCCAGCGCGA
GTTCTGGAGCCTGGTGAAGCAGCGCATCGAGAGCCACACCGCCGAGCGCATCCGCGTGCGCGGCGTGGGC
AGCAGCCTGGACGCTAGCCCAAAGAAGAAGAGGAAAGTCTCTAGAAGGTCCGGCGGCGGAGAGGGCAGAG
GAAGTCTTCTAACATGCGGTGACGTGGAGGAGAATCCCGGCCCAATGGTGAGCAAGGGCGAGGAGCTGTT
CACCGGGGTGGTGCCCATCCTGGTCGAGCTGGACGGCGACGTAAACGGCCACAAGTTCAGCGTGTCCGGC
GAGGGCGAGGGCGATGCCACCTACGGCAAGCTGACCCTGAAGTTCATCTGCACCACCGGCAAGCTGCCCG
TGCCCTGGCCCACCCTCGTGACCACCCTGACCTACGGCGTGCAGTGCTTCAGCCGCTACCCCGACCACAT
GAAGCAGCACGACTTCTTCAAGTCCGCCATGCCCGAAGGCTACGTCCAGGAGCGCACCATCTTCTTCAAG
GACGACGGCAACTACAAGACCCGCGCCGAGGTGAAGTTCGAGGGCGACACCCTGGTGAACCGCATCGAGC
TGAAGGGCATCGACTTCAAGGAGGACGGCAACATCCTGGGGCACAAGCTGGAGTACAACTACAACAGCCA
CAACGTCTATATCATGGCCGACAAGCAGAAGAACGGCATCAAGGTGAACTTCAAGATCCGCCACAACATC
GAGGACGGCAGCGTGCAGCTCGCCGACCACTACCAGCAGAACACCCCCATCGGCGACGGCCCCGTGCTGC
TGCCCGACAACCACTACCTGAGCACCCAGTCCGCCCTGAGCAAAGACCCCAACGAGAAGCGCGATCACAT
GGTCCTGCTGGAGTTCGTGACCGCCGCCGGGATCACTCTCGGCATGGACGAGCTGTACAAGTAACTGCAG
CGCGGGGATCTCATGCTGGAGTTCTTCGCCCACCCCAACTTGTTTATTGCAGCTTATAATGGTTACAAAT
AAAGCAATAGCATCACAAATTTCACAAATAAAGCATTTTTTTCACTGCATTCTAGTTGTGGTTTGTCCAA
ACTCATCAATGTATCTTATTAATTAACGTCGACCTCTAGCTAGAGCTTGGCGTAATCATGGTCATAGCTG
TTTCCTGTGTGAAATTGTTATCCGCTCACAATTCCACACAACATACGAGCCGGAAGCATAAAGTGTAAAG
CCTAGGGTGCCTAATGAGTGAGCTAACTCACATTAATTGCGTTGCGCTCACTGCCCGCTTTCCAGTCGGG
AAACCTGTCGTGCCAGCTGCATTAATGAATCGGCCAACGCGCGGGGAGAGGCGGTTTGCGTATTGGGCGC
TCTTCCGCTTCCTCGCTCACTGACTCGCTGCGCTCGGTCGTTCGGCTGCGGCGAGCGGTATCAGCTCACT
CAAAGGCGGTAATACGGTTATCCACAGAATCAGGGGATAACGCAGGAAAGAACATGTGAGCAAAAGGCCA
GCAAAAGGCCAGGAACCGTAAAAAGGCCGCGTTGCTGGCGTTTTTCCATAGGCTCCGCCCCCCTGACGAG
CATCACAAAAATCGACGCTCAAGTCAGAGGTGGCGAAACCCGACAGGACTATAAAGATACCAGGCGTTTC
CCCCTGGAAGCTCCCTCGTGCGCTCTCCTGTTCCGACCCTGCCGCTTACCGGATACCTGTCCGCCTTTCT
CCCTTCGGGAAGCGTGGCGCTTTCTCATAGCTCACGCTGTAGGTATCTCAGTTCGGTGTAGGTCGTTCGC
TCCAAGCTGGGCTGTGTGCACGAACCCCCCGTTCAGCCCGACCGCTGCGCCTTATCCGGTAACTATCGTC
TTGAGTCCAACCCGGTAAGACACGACTTATCGCCACTGGCAGCAGCCACTGGTAACAGGATTAGCAGAGC
GAGGTATGTAGGCGGTGCTACAGAGTTCTTGAAGTGGTGGCCTAACTACGGCTACACTAGAAGAACAGTA
TTTGGTATCTGCGCTCTGCTGAAGCCAGTTACCTTCGGAAAAAGAGTTGGTAGCTCTTGATCCGGCAAAC
AAACCACCGCTGGTAGCGGTGGTTTTTTTGTTTGCAAGCAGCAGATTACGCGCAGAAAAAAAGGATCTCA
AGAAGATCCTTTGATCTTTTCTACGGGGTCTGACGCTCAGTGGAACGAAAACTCACGTTAAGGGATTTTG
GTCATGAGATTATCAAAAAGGATCTTCACCTAGATCCTTTTAAATTAAAAATGAAGTTTTAAATCAATCT
AAAGTATATATGAGTAAACTTGGTCTGACAGTTACCAATGCTTAATCAGTGAGGCACCTATCTCAGCGAT
CTGTCTATTTCGTTCATCCATAGTTGCCTGACTCCCCGTCGTGTAGATAACTACGATACGGGAGGGCTTA
CCATCTGGCCCCAGTGCTGCAATGATACCGCGAGACCCACGCTCACCGGCTCCAGATTTATCAGCAATAA
ACCAGCCAGCCGGAAGGGCCGAGCGCAGAAGTGGTCCTGCAACTTTATCCGCCTCCATCCAGTCTATTAA
TTGTTGCCGGGAAGCTAGAGTAAGTAGTTCGCCAGTTAATAGTTTGCGCAACGTTGTTGCCATTGCTACA
GGCATCGTGGTGTCACGCTCGTCGTTTGGTATGGCTTCATTCAGCTCCGGTTCCCAACGATCAAGGCGAG
TTACATGATCCCCCATGTTGTGCAAAAAAGCGGTTAGCTCCTTCGGTCCTCCGATCGTTGTCAGAAGTAA
GTTGGCCGCAGTGTTATCACTCATGGTTATGGCAGCACTGCATAATTCTCTTACTGTCATGCCATCCGTA
AGATGCTTTTCTGTGACTGGTGAGTACTCAACCAAGTCATTCTGAGAATAGTGTATGCGGCGACCGAGTT
GCTCTTGCCCGGCGTCAATACGGGATAATACCGCGCCACATAGCAGAACTTTAAAAGTGCTCATCATTGG
AAAACGTTCTTCGGGGCGAAAACTCTCAAGGATCTTACCGCTGTTGAGATCCAGTTCGATGTAACCCACT
CGTGCACCCAACTGATCTTCAGCATCTTTTACTTTCACCAGCGTTTCTGGGTGAGCAAAAACAGGAAGGC
AAAATGCCGCAAAAAAGGGAATAAGGGCGACACGGAAATGTTGAATACTCATACTCTTCCTTTTTCAATA
TTATTGAAGCATTTATCAGGGTTATTGTCTCATGAGCGGATACATATTTGAATGTATTTAGAAAAATAAA
CAAATAGGGGTTCCGCGCACATTTCCCCGAAAAGTGCCACCTGACGTCGACGGATCGGGAGATCGATCTC
CCGATCCCCTAGGGTCGACTCTCAGTACAATCTGCTCTGATGCCGCATAGTTAAGCCAGTATCTGCTCCC
TGCTTGTGTGTTGGAGGTCGCTGAGTAGTGCGCGAGCAAAATTTAAGCTACAACAAGGCAAGGCTTGACC
GACAATTGCATGAAGAATCTGCTTAGGGTTAGGCGTTTTGCGCTGCTTCGCGATGTACGGGCCAGATAT
Features (pLannotate 1.2.2; 15 found; start..end, strand, type, name):
      8..387     +  enhancer       CMV enhancer: human cytomegalovirus immediate early enhancer
    390..665     +  promoter       chicken β-actin promoter: No description available
    666..1678    +  intron         chimeric intron: chimera between introns from chicken β-actin and rabbit β-globin
   1739..1757    +  promoter       T7 promoter: promoter for bacteriophage T7 RNA polymerase
   1892..5311    +  CDS            cas12b: CS12B_ALIAG - Also known as c2c1 From Alicyclobacillus acidoterrestris (strain ATCC 49025 / DSM 3922 / CIP 106132 / NCIMB 13137 / GD3B).
   5435..6154    +  CDS            EGFP: the original enhanced GFP (Yang et al., 1996) mammalian codon-optimized
   6197..6318    +  polyA_signal   SV40 poly(A) signal: SV40 polyadenylation signal
   6385..6401    -  protein_bind   lac operator: The lac repressor binds to the lac operator to inhibit transcription in E. coli. This inhibition can be relieved by adding lactose or isopropyl-β-D-thiogalactopyranoside (IPTG). lac repressor encoded by lacI
   6409..6439    -  promoter       lac promoter: promoter for the E. coli lac operon
   6454..6475    -  protein_bind   CAP binding site: CAP binding activates transcription in the presence of cAMP. E. coli catabolite activator protein
   6488..6580    -  CDS            lacI (fragment): lac repressor; lacI; The lac repressor binds to the lac operator to inhibit transcription in E. coli. This inhibition can be relieved by adding lactose or isopropyl-β-D-thiogalactopyranoside (IPTG).
   6763..7351    -  rep_origin     ori: high-copy-number ColE1/pMB1/pBR322/pUC origin of replication
   7522..8382    -  CDS            AmpR: β-lactamase; bla; confers resistance to ampicillin, carbenicillin, and related antibiotics
   8383..8487    -  promoter       AmpR promoter: bla
   8558..8602    -  misc_feature   bom (fragment): basis of mobility region from pBR322
