>Addgene plasmid #121946 | pCAG-AkCas12b-2AeGFP | addgene full sequence | sequence record 235357 | Addgene NGS Result
ACGCGTTGACATTGATTATTGACTAGTTATTAATAGTAATCAATTACGGGGTCATTAGTTCATAGCCCAT
ATATGGAGTTCCGCGTTACATAACTTACGGTAAATGGCCCGCCTGGCTGACCGCCCAACGACCCCCGCCC
ATTGACGTCAATAATGACGTATGTTCCCATAGTAACGCCAATAGGGACTTTCCATTGACGTCAATGGGTG
GAGTATTTACGGTAAACTGCCCACTTGGCAGTACATCAAGTGTATCATATGCCAAGTACGCCCCCTATTG
ACGTCAATGACGGTAAATGGCCCGCCTGGCATTATGCCCAGTACATGACCTTATGGGACTTTCCTACTTG
GCAGTACATCTACGTATTAGTCATCGCTATTACCATGGTCGAGGTGAGCCCCACGTTCTGCTTCACTCTC
CCCATCTCCCCCCCCTCCCCACCCCCAATTTTGTATTTATTTATTTTTTAATTATTTTGTGCAGCGATGG
GGGCGGGGGGGGGGGGGGNSGCGCGCCRGGCGGGGCGGGGCGGGGCGRGGGGSGGGGSGGGGCGAGGCGG
AGAGGTGCGGCGGCAGCCAATCAGAGCGGCGCGCTCCGAAAGTTTCCTTTTATGGCGAGGCGGCGGCGGC
GGCGGCCCTATAAAAAGCGAAGCGCGCGGCGGGCGGGAGTCGCTGCGCGCTGCCTTCGCCCCGTGCCCCG
CTCCGCCGCCGCCTCGCGCCGCCCGCCCCGGCTCTGACTGACCGCGTTACTCCCACAGGTGAGCGGGCGG
GACGGCCCTTCTCCTCCGGGCTGTAATTAGCGCTTGGTTTAATGACGGCTTGTTTCTTTTCTGTGGCTGC
GTGAAAGCCTTGAGGGGCTCCGGGAGGGCCCTTTGTGCGGGGGGAGCGGCTCGGGGGGTGCGTGCGTGTG
TGTGTGCGTGGGGAGCGCCGCGTGCGGCTCCGCGCTGCCCGGCGGCTGTGAGCGCTGCGGGCGCGGCGCG
GGGCTTTGTGCGCTCCGCAGTGTGCGCGAGGGGAGCGCGGCCGGGGGCGGTGCCCCGCGGTGCGGGGGGG
GCTGCGAGGGGAACAAAGGCTGCGTGCGGGGTGTGTGCGTGGGGGGGTGAGCAGGGGGTGTGGGCGCGTC
GGTCGGGCTGCAACCCCCCCTGCACCCCCCTCCCCGAGTTGCTGAGCACGGCCCGGCTTCGGGTGCGGGG
CTCCGTACGGGGCGTGGCGCGGGGCTCGCCGTGCCGGGCGGGGGGTGGCGGCAGGTGGGGGTGCCGGGCG
GGGCGGGGCCGCCTCGGGCCGGGGAGGGCTCGGGGGAGGGGCGCGGCGGCCCCCGGAGCGCCGGCGGCTG
TCGAGGCGCGGCGAGCCGCAGCCATTGCCTTTTATGGTAATCGTGCGAGAGGGCGCAGGGACTTCCTTTG
TCCCAAATCTGTGCGGAGCCGAAATCTGGGAGGCGCCGCCGCACCCCCTCTAGCGGGCGCGGGGCGAAGC
GGTGCGGCGCCGGCAGGAAGGAAATGGGCGGGGAGGGCCTTCGTGCGTCGCCGCGCCGCCGTCCCCTTCT
CCCTCTCCAGCCTCGGGGCTGTCCGCGGGGGGACGGCTGCCTTCGGGGGGGACGGGGCAGGGCGGGGTTC
GGCTTCTGGCGTGTGACCGGCGGCTCTAGCGCCTCTGCTAACCATGTTCATGCCTTCTTCTTTTTCCTAC
AGCTCCTGGGCAACGTGCTGGTTATTGTGCTGTCTCATCATTTTGGCAAAGCTAGTGAATTCTAATACGA
CTCACTATAGGCCGCCACCATGTACCCTTATGATGTTCCAGATTATGCCGGATACCCATACGATGTCCCT
GACTATGCAGGCTCCTACCCTTATGACGTCCCAGACTACGCCACCGGTCCCAAGAAGAAGAGGAAGGTTC
CCGGGATGGCCGTGAAGAGCATCAAGGTGAAGCTGCGCCTGAGCGAGTGCCCCGACATCCTGGCCGGCAT
GTGGCAGCTGCACCGCGCCACCAACGCCGGCGTGCGCTACTACACCGAGTGGGTGAGCCTGATGCGCCAG
GAGATCCTGTACAGCCGCGGCCCCGACGGCGGCCAGCAGTGCTACATGACCGCCGAGGACTGCCAGCGCG
AGCTGCTGCGCCGCCTGCGCAACCGCCAGCTGCACAACGGCCGCCAGGACCAGCCCGGCACCGACGCCGA
CCTGCTGGCCATCAGCCGCCGCCTGTACGAGATCCTGGTGCTGCAGAGCATCGGCAAGCGCGGCGACGCC
CAGCAGATCGCCAGCAGCTTCCTGAGCCCCCTGGTGGACCCCAACAGCAAGGGCGGCCGCGGCGAGGCCA
AGAGCGGCCGCAAGCCCGCCTGGCAGAAGATGCGCGACCAGGGCGACCCCCGCTGGGTGGCCGCCCGCGA
GAAGTACGAGCAGCGCAAGGCCGTGGACCCCAGCAAGGAGATCCTGAACAGCCTGGACGCCCTGGGCCTG
CGCCCCCTGTTCGCCGTGTTCACCGAGACCTACCGCAGCGGCGTGGACTGGAAGCCCCTGGGCAAGAGCC
AGGGCGTGCGCACCTGGGACCGCGACATGTTCCAGCAGGCCCTGGAGCGCCTGATGAGCTGGGAGAGCTG
GAACCGCCGCGTGGGCGAGGAGTACGCCCGCCTGTTCCAGCAGAAGATGAAGTTCGAGCAGGAGCACTTC
GCCGAGCAGAGCCACCTGGTGAAGCTGGCCCGCGCCCTGGAGGCCGACATGCGCGCCGCCAGCCAGGGCT
TCGAGGCCAAGCGCGGCACCGCCCACCAGATCACCCGCCGCGCCCTGCGCGGCGCCGACCGCGTGTTCGA
GATCTGGAAGAGCATCCCCGAGGAGGCCCTGTTCAGCCAGTACGACGAGGTGATCCGCCAGGTGCAGGCC
GAGAAGCGCCGCGACTTCGGCAGCCACGACCTGTTCGCCAAGCTGGCCGAGCCCAAGTACCAGCCCCTGT
GGCGCGCCGACGAGACCTTCCTGACCCGCTACGCCCTGTACAACGGCGTGCTGCGCGACCTGGAGAAGGC
CCGCCAGTTCGCCACCTTCACCCTGCCCGACGCCTGCGTGAACCCCATCTGGACCCGCTTCGAGAGCAGC
CAGGGCAGCAACCTGCACAAGTACGAGTTCCTGTTCGACCACCTGGGCCCCGGCCGCCACGCCGTGCGCT
TCCAGCGCCTGCTGGTGGTGGAGAGCGAGGGCGCCAAGGAGCGCGACAGCGTGGTGGTGCCCGTGGCCCC
CAGCGGCCAGCTGGACAAGCTGGTGCTGCGCGAGGAGGAGAAGAGCAGCGTGGCCCTGCACCTGCACGAC
ACCGCCCGCCCCGACGGCTTCATGGCCGAGTGGGCCGGCGCCAAGCTGCAGTACGAGCGCAGCACCCTGG
CCCGCAAGGCCCGCCGCGACAAGCAGGGCATGCGCAGCTGGCGCCGCCAGCCCAGCATGCTGATGAGCGC
CGCCCAGATGCTGGAGGACGCCAAGCAGGCCGGCGACGTGTACCTGAACATCAGCGTGCGCGTGAAGAGC
CCCAGCGAGGTGCGCGGCCAGCGCCGCCCCCCCTACGCCGCCCTGTTCCGCATCGACGACAAGCAGCGCC
GCGTGACCGTGAACTACAACAAGCTGAGCGCCTACCTGGAGGAGCACCCCGACAAGCAGATCCCCGGCGC
CCCCGGCCTGCTGAGCGGCCTGCGCGTGATGAGCGTGGACCTGGGCCTGCGCACCAGCGCCAGCATCAGC
GTGTTCCGCGTGGCCAAGAAGGAGGAGGTGGAGGCCCTGGGCGACGGCCGCCCCCCCCACTACTACCCCA
TCCACGGCACCGACGACCTGGTGGCCGTGCACGAGCGCAGCCACCTGATCCAGATGCCCGGCGAGACCGA
GACCAAGCAGCTGCGCAAGCTGCGCGAGGAGCGCCAGGCCGTGCTGCGCCCCCTGTTCGCCCAGCTGGCC
CTGCTGCGCCTGCTGGTGCGCTGCGGCGCCGCCGACGAGCGCATCCGCACCCGCAGCTGGCAGCGCCTGA
CCAAGCAGGGCCGCGAGTTCACCAAGCGCCTGACCCCCAGCTGGCGCGAGGCCCTGGAGCTGGAGCTGAC
CCGCCTGGAGGCCTACTGCGGCCGCGTGCCCGACGACGAGTGGAGCCGCATCGTGGACCGCACCGTGATC
GCCCTGTGGCGCCGCATGGGCAAGCAGGTGCGCGACTGGCGCAAGCAGGTGAAGAGCGGCGCCAAGGTGA
AGGTGAAGGGCTACCAGCTGGACGTGGTGGGCGGCAACAGCCTGGCCCAGATCGACTACCTGGAGCAGCA
GTACAAGTTCCTGCGCCGCTGGAGCTTCTTCGCCCGCGCCAGCGGCCTGGTGGTGCGCGCCGACCGCGAG
AGCCACTTCGCCGTGGCCCTGCGCCAGCACATCGAGAACGCCAAGCGCGACCGCCTGAAGAAGCTGGCCG
ACCGCATCCTGATGGAGGCCCTGGGCTACGTGTACGAGGCCAGCGGCCCCCGCGAGGGCCAGTGGACCGC
CCAGCACCCCCCCTGCCAGCTGATCATCCTGGAGGAGCTGAGCGCCTACCGCTTCAGCGACGACCGCCCC
CCCAGCGAGAACAGCAAGCTGATGGCCTGGGGCCACCGCGGCATCCTGGAGGAGCTGGTGAACCAGGCCC
AGGTGCACGACGTGCTGGTGGGCACCGTGTACGCCGCCTTCAGCAGCCGCTTCGACGCCCGCACCGGCGC
CCCCGGCGTGCGCTGCCGCCGCGTGCCCGCCCGCTTCGTGGGCGCCACCGTGGACGACAGCCTGCCCCTG
TGGCTGACCGAGTTCCTGGACAAGCACCGCCTGGACAAGAACCTGCTGCGCCCCGACGACGTGATCCCCA
CCGGCGAGGGCGAGTTCCTGGTGAGCCCCTGCGGCGAGGAGGCCGCCCGCGTGCGCCAGGTGCACGCCGA
CATCAACGCCGCCCAGAACCTGCAGCGCCGCCTGTGGCAGAACTTCGACATCACCGAGCTGCGCCTGCGC
TGCGACGTGAAGATGGGCGGCGAGGGCACCGTGCTGGTGCCCCGCGTGAACAACGCCCGCGCCAAGCAGC
TGTTCGGCAAGAAGGTGCTGGTGAGCCAGGACGGCGTGACCTTCTTCGAGCGCAGCCAGACCGGCGGCAA
GCCCCACAGCGAGAAGCAGACCGACCTGACCGACAAGGAGCTGGAGCTGATCGCCGAGGCCGACGAGGCC
CGCGCCAAGAGCGTGGTGCTGTTCCGCGACCCCAGCGGCCACATCGGCAAGGGCCACTGGATCCGCCAGC
GCGAGTTCTGGAGCCTGGTGAAGCAGCGCATCGAGAGCCACACCGCCGAGCGCATCCGCGTGCGCGGCGT
GGGCAGCAGCCTGGACGCTAGCCCAAAGAAGAAGAGGAAAGTCTCTAGAAGGTCCGGCGGCGGAGAGGGC
AGAGGAAGTCTTCTAACATGCGGTGACGTGGAGGAGAATCCCGGCCCAATGGTGAGCAAGGGCGAGGAGC
TGTTCACCGGGGTGGTGCCCATCCTGGTCGAGCTGGACGGCGACGTAAACGGCCACAAGTTCAGCGTGTC
CGGCGAGGGCGAGGGCGATGCCACCTACGGCAAGCTGACCCTGAAGTTCATCTGCACCACCGGCAAGCTG
CCCGTGCCCTGGCCCACCCTCGTGACCACCCTGACCTACGGCGTGCAGTGCTTCAGCCGCTACCCCGACC
ACATGAAGCAGCACGACTTCTTCAAGTCCGCCATGCCCGAAGGCTACGTCCAGGAGCGCACCATCTTCTT
CAAGGACGACGGCAACTACAAGACCCGCGCCGAGGTGAAGTTCGAGGGCGACACCCTGGTGAACCGCATC
GAGCTGAAGGGCATCGACTTCAAGGAGGACGGCAACATCCTGGGGCACAAGCTGGAGTACAACTACAACA
GCCACAACGTCTATATCATGGCCGACAAGCAGAAGAACGGCATCAAGGTGAACTTCAAGATCCGCCACAA
CATCGAGGACGGCAGCGTGCAGCTCGCCGACCACTACCAGCAGAACACCCCCATCGGCGACGGCCCCGTG
CTGCTGCCCGACAACCACTACCTGAGCACCCAGTCCGCCCTGAGCAAAGACCCCAACGAGAAGCGCGATC
ACATGGTCCTGCTGGAGTTCGTGACCGCCGCCGGGATCACTCTCGGCATGGACGAGCTGTACAAGTAACT
GCAGCGCGGGGATCTCATGCTGGAGTTCTTCGCCCACCCCAACTTGTTTATTGCAGCTTATAATGGTTAC
AAATAAAGCAATAGCATCACAAATTTCACAAATAAAGCATTTTTTTCACTGCATTCTAGTTGTGGTTTGT
CCAAACTCATCAATGTATCTTATTAATTAACGTCGACCTCTAGCTAGAGCTTGGCGTAATCATGGTCATA
GCTGTTTCCTGTGTGAAATTGTTATCCGCTCACAATTCCACACAACATACGAGCCGGAAGCATAAAGTGT
AAAGCCTAGGGTGCCTAATGAGTGAGCTAACTCACATTAATTGCGTTGCGCTCACTGCCCGCTTTCCAGT
CGGGAAACCTGTCGTGCCAGCTGCATTAATGAATCGGCCAACGCGCGGGGAGAGGCGGTTTGCGTATTGG
GCGCTCTTCCGCTTCCTCGCTCACTGACTCGCTGCGCTCGGTCGTTCGGCTGCGGCGAGCGGTATCAGCT
CACTCAAAGGCGGTAATACGGTTATCCACAGAATCAGGGGATAACGCAGGAAAGAACATGTGAGCAAAAG
GCCAGCAAAAGGCCAGGAACCGTAAAAAGGCCGCGTTGCTGGCGTTTTTCCATAGGCTCCGCCCCCCTGA
CGAGCATCACAAAAATCGACGCTCAAGTCAGAGGTGGCGAAACCCGACAGGACTATAAAGATACCAGGCG
TTTCCCCCTGGAAGCTCCCTCGTGCGCTCTCCTGTTCCGACCCTGCCGCTTACCGGATACCTGTCCGCCT
TTCTCCCTTCGGGAAGCGTGGCGCTTTCTCATAGCTCACGCTGTAGGTATCTCAGTTCGGTGTAGGTCGT
TCGCTCCAAGCTGGGCTGTGTGCACGAACCCCCCGTTCAGCCCGACCGCTGCGCCTTATCCGGTAACTAT
CGTCTTGAGTCCAACCCGGTAAGACACGACTTATCGCCACTGGCAGCAGCCACTGGTAACAGGATTAGCA
GAGCGAGGTATGTAGGCGGTGCTACAGAGTTCTTGAAGTGGTGGCCTAACTACGGCTACACTAGAAGAAC
AGTATTTGGTATCTGCGCTCTGCTGAAGCCAGTTACCTTCGGAAAAAGAGTTGGTAGCTCTTGATCCGGC
AAACAAACCACCGCTGGTAGCGGTGGTTTTTTTGTTTGCAAGCAGCAGATTACGCGCAGAAAAAAAGGAT
CTCAAGAAGATCCTTTGATCTTTTCTACGGGGTCTGACGCTCAGTGGAACGAAAACTCACGTTAAGGGAT
TTTGGTCATGAGATTATCAAAAAGGATCTTCACCTAGATCCTTTTAAATTAAAAATGAAGTTTTAAATCA
ATCTAAAGTATATATGAGTAAACTTGGTCTGACAGTTACCAATGCTTAATCAGTGAGGCACCTATCTCAG
CGATCTGTCTATTTCGTTCATCCATAGTTGCCTGACTCCCCGTCGTGTAGATAACTACGATACGGGAGGG
CTTACCATCTGGCCCCAGTGCTGCAATGATACCGCGAGACCCACGCTCACCGGCTCCAGATTTATCAGCA
ATAAACCAGCCAGCCGGAAGGGCCGAGCGCAGAAGTGGTCCTGCAACTTTATCCGCCTCCATCCAGTCTA
TTAATTGTTGCCGGGAAGCTAGAGTAAGTAGTTCGCCAGTTAATAGTTTGCGCAACGTTGTTGCCATTGC
TACAGGCATCGTGGTGTCACGCTCGTCGTTTGGTATGGCTTCATTCAGCTCCGGTTCCCAACGATCAAGG
CGAGTTACATGATCCCCCATGTTGTGCAAAAAAGCGGTTAGCTCCTTCGGTCCTCCGATCGTTGTCAGAA
GTAAGTTGGCCGCAGTGTTATCACTCATGGTTATGGCAGCACTGCATAATTCTCTTACTGTCATGCCATC
CGTAAGATGCTTTTCTGTGACTGGTGAGTACTCAACCAAGTCATTCTGAGAATAGTGTATGCGGCGACCG
AGTTGCTCTTGCCCGGCGTCAATACGGGATAATACCGCGCCACATAGCAGAACTTTAAAAGTGCTCATCA
TTGGAAAACGTTCTTCGGGGCGAAAACTCTCAAGGATCTTACCGCTGTTGAGATCCAGTTCGATGTAACC
CACTCGTGCACCCAACTGATCTTCAGCATCTTTTACTTTCACCAGCGTTTCTGGGTGAGCAAAAACAGGA
AGGCAAAATGCCGCAAAAAAGGGAATAAGGGCGACACGGAAATGTTGAATACTCATACTCTTCCTTTTTC
AATATTATTGAAGCATTTATCAGGGTTATTGTCTCATGAGCGGATACATATTTGAATGTATTTAGAAAAA
TAAACAAATAGGGGTTCCGCGCACATTTCCCCGAAAAGTGCCACCTGACGTCGACGGATCGGGAGATCGA
TCTCCCGATCCCCTAGGGTCGACTCTCAGTACAATCTGCTCTGATGCCGCATAGTTAAGCCAGTATCTGC
TCCCTGCTTGTGTGTTGGAGGTCGCTGAGTAGTGCGCGAGCAAAATTTAAGCTACAACAAGGCAAGGCTT
GACCGACAATTGCATGAAGAATCTGCTTAGGGTTAGGCGTTTTGCGCTGCTTCGCGATGTACGGGCCAGA
TAT
Features (pLannotate 1.2.2; 15 found; start..end, strand, type, name):
      8..387     +  enhancer       CMV enhancer: human cytomegalovirus immediate early enhancer
    389..665     +  promoter       chicken β-actin promoter: No description available
    666..1682    +  intron         chimeric intron: chimera between introns from chicken β-actin and rabbit β-globin
   1743..1761    +  promoter       T7 promoter: promoter for bacteriophage T7 RNA polymerase
   1896..5315    +  CDS            cas12b: CS12B_ALIAG - Also known as c2c1 From Alicyclobacillus acidoterrestris (strain ATCC 49025 / DSM 3922 / CIP 106132 / NCIMB 13137 / GD3B).
   5439..6158    +  CDS            EGFP: the original enhanced GFP (Yang et al., 1996) mammalian codon-optimized
   6201..6322    +  polyA_signal   SV40 poly(A) signal: SV40 polyadenylation signal
   6389..6405    -  protein_bind   lac operator: The lac repressor binds to the lac operator to inhibit transcription in E. coli. This inhibition can be relieved by adding lactose or isopropyl-β-D-thiogalactopyranoside (IPTG). lac repressor encoded by lacI
   6413..6443    -  promoter       lac promoter: promoter for the E. coli lac operon
   6458..6479    -  protein_bind   CAP binding site: CAP binding activates transcription in the presence of cAMP. E. coli catabolite activator protein
   6492..6584    -  CDS            lacI (fragment): lac repressor; lacI; The lac repressor binds to the lac operator to inhibit transcription in E. coli. This inhibition can be relieved by adding lactose or isopropyl-β-D-thiogalactopyranoside (IPTG).
   6767..7355    -  rep_origin     ori: high-copy-number ColE1/pMB1/pBR322/pUC origin of replication
   7526..8386    -  CDS            AmpR: β-lactamase; bla; confers resistance to ampicillin, carbenicillin, and related antibiotics
   8387..8491    -  promoter       AmpR promoter: bla
   8562..8606    -  misc_feature   bom (fragment): basis of mobility region from pBR322
