[The description below was written by a language model from this plasmid's Addgene catalogue record and pLannotate feature annotations shown in this document.]
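Description:
pCAG-AkCas12b-2AeGFP is a mammalian expression plasmid of about 8.75 kb, built on the pCAG-2AeGFP backbone, for producing a Cas12b (C2c1) type V CRISPR nuclease in mammalian cells for genome editing. It is propagated in E. coli as a high-copy plasmid through a ColE1/pUC-type origin and selected with ampicillin via the β-lactamase gene. Remnants of cloning-vector sequence (lac promoter and operator, CAP site, fragments of lacI and the pBR322 bom region) sit in the backbone and play no role in the mammalian cassette.

Expression is driven by the CAG promoter, made up of the CMV immediate-early enhancer, the chicken β-actin promoter and a chimeric β-actin/β-globin intron, which gives strong constitutive transcription in many mammalian cell types. A T7 promoter lies just upstream of the coding region and could in principle support in vitro transcription. The insert is a synthetic AkCas12b (AkC2c1) coding sequence carrying an N-terminal 3xHA tag for detection. The automated annotation matches this open reading frame to the Alicyclobacillus acidoterrestris Cas12b entry, which reflects homology to the closest database reference rather than the recorded identity of the insert. Downstream, EGFP follows in the same orientation and, as the plasmid name indicates, is joined through a 2A self-cleaving peptide (not separately annotated), so nuclease and fluorescent reporter arise from one transcript that ends at an SV40 polyadenylation signal. EGFP fluorescence therefore marks transfected, nuclease-expressing cells.

No guide RNA cassette is annotated, so the guide presumably has to be supplied separately. The depositor and sequencing-derived records differ by only four nucleotides and have the same feature layout.
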