Addgene plasmid #121946: pCAG-AkCas12b-2AeGFP
Purpose: Mammalian expression, Genome editing
Depositing lab: Wei Li. Depositing organization: Institute of Zoology, Chinese Academy of Sciences. Publication: Repurposing CRISPR-Cas12b for mammalian genome engineering. Teng F, Cui T, Feng G, Guo L, Xu K, Gao Q, Li T, Li J, Zhou Q, Li W. Cell Discov. 2018 Nov 27;4:63. doi: 10.1038/s41421-018-0069-3. eCollection 2018. PubMed 30510770.
Backbone
  Vector backbone: pCAG-2AeGFP
  Vector type: Mammalian Expression
Growth in bacteria
  Bacterial resistance: Ampicillin, 100 μg/mL
  Growth temperature: 37°C
  Growth strain: DH5alpha
  Copy number: High Copy
Gene/Insert
  Gene/Insert name: AkCas12b (alt name: AkC2c1)
  Species: Synthetic
  Tag / fusion protein: 3xHA tag (N terminal on insert)
  Cloning method: Ligation Independent Cloning
Terms and licenses: Academic/Nonprofit Terms; Industry Terms: Not Available to Industry
How to cite: pCAG-AkCas12b-2AeGFP was a gift from Wei Li (Addgene plasmid # 121946 ; http://n2t.net/addgene:121946 ; RRID:Addgene_121946)
